Addgene plasmid #187362: EGFP-Myo1b
Purpose: Expresses rat myosin 1b isoform b labelled with EGFP
Depositing lab: Evelyne Coudrier. Publication: Association of myosin I alpha with endosomes and lysosomes in mammalian cells. Raposo G, Cordonnier MN, Tenza D, Menichi B, Dürrbach A, Louvard D, Coudrier E. Mol Biol Cell. 1999 May . 10(5):1477-94. PubMed 10233157.
Backbone
  Vector backbone: pEGFP-C1
  Backbone manufacturer: Clontech
  Backbone size w/o insert (bp): 4752
  Vector type: Mammalian Expression
Growth in bacteria
  Bacterial resistance: Kanamycin, 50 μg/mL
  Growth temperature: 37°C
  Growth strain: DH5alpha
  Copy number: High Copy
Gene/Insert
  Gene/Insert name: myosin 1b isoform b
  Species: R. norvegicus (rat)
  Insert size (bp): 3324
  Entrez Gene: Myo1b (a.k.a. Myr1)
  Promoter: CMV
  Tag / fusion protein: EGFP (N terminal on backbone)
  Cloning method: Restriction Enzyme; 5′ cloning site EcoRI (not destroyed); 3′ cloning site SalI (not destroyed)
  Sequencing primers: 5′ EGFP-N
Terms and licenses: Academic/Nonprofit Terms; Industry Terms: Not Available to Industry
Depositor comments: The expression of the recombinant plasmid includes the addition of 18 amino acids (SGLRSRAQASNSDPRYPP) between GFP and Myo1b.
How to cite: EGFP-Myo1b was a gift from Evelyne Coudrier (Addgene plasmid # 187362 ; http://n2t.net/addgene:187362 ; RRID:Addgene_187362)
