[The description below was written by a language model from this plasmid's Addgene catalogue record and pLannotate feature annotations shown in this document.]
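Description:
EGFP-Myo1b is a mammalian expression plasmid built on the Clontech pEGFP-C1 backbone that produces rat (R. norvegicus) myosin 1b isoform b, also known as Myr1, fused at its N terminus to EGFP. The roughly 3.3 kb Myo1b coding sequence was inserted between the EcoRI and SalI sites of the multiple cloning site, both of which were retained, giving a sequenced construct of about 8.1 kb. Transcription of the fusion is driven by the human cytomegalovirus immediate early enhancer and promoter and terminated by the SV40 polyadenylation signal. Because the insert sits downstream of the EGFP reading frame, residual polylinker sequence is translated, and the depositor notes that this adds an 18-amino-acid linker between the fluorescent protein and the myosin. The automated annotation matched the insert to the mouse Myo1b protein entry, which reflects homology rather than origin, as the catalogue record specifies rat.

The plasmid is propagated in E. coli at high copy through a pUC-type ColE1 origin and selected with kanamycin. The Tn5 aminoglycoside phosphotransferase (NeoR/KanR) cassette is preceded by both a bacterial bla promoter and the SV40 enhancer and early promoter, and is followed by the HSV TK poly(A) signal. The same gene therefore gives kanamycin resistance in bacteria and can support G418 selection in mammalian cells. An f1 origin is also present for single-stranded DNA production. Small annotated fragments of SV40 large T antigen, ble and bGH poly(A) appear to be backbone remnants rather than functional elements. The construct is suited to visualising the localisation and dynamics of myosin 1b in mammalian cells by fluorescence microscopy. The associated publication concerns the association of this motor with endosomes and lysosomes.
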