Features (pLannotate 1.2.2; 16 found; start..end, strand, type, name):
     61..364     +  enhancer       CMV enhancer: human cytomegalovirus immediate early enhancer
    365..568     +  promoter       CMV promoter: human cytomegalovirus (CMV) immediate early promoter
    613..1329    +  CDS            EGFP: EGFP is a basic (constitutively fluorescent) green fluorescent protein published in 1996, derived from Aequorea victoria. It is reported to be a rapidly-maturing weak dimer with moderate acid sensitivity.
   1330..1364    +  misc_feature   MCS (fragment): multiple cloning site
   1384..4704    +  CDS            Myo1b: MYO1B_MOUSE - Experimental evidence at protein level: Swiss-Prot protein existence level 1. Motor protein that may participate in process critical to neuronal development and function such as cell migration, neurite outgrowth and vesicular transport. From Mus musculus (Mouse).
   4732..4758    +  misc_feature   MCS (fragment): multiple cloning site
   4775..4859    +  CDS            large T antigen (fragment): large T antigen from SV40 (simian virus 40)
   4882..5003    +  polyA_signal   SV40 poly(A) signal: SV40 polyadenylation signal
   5037..5465    -  rep_origin     f1 ori (sequence partly withheld): f1 bacteriophage origin of replication; arrow indicates direction of (+) strand synthesis
   5492..5596    +  promoter       AmpR promoter: bla
   5598..5955    +  promoter       SV40 promoter: SV40 enhancer and early promoter
   5990..6784    +  CDS            NeoR/KanR: aminoglycoside phosphotransferase from Tn5; aph(3')-II (or nptII); confers resistance to neomycin, kanamycin, and G418 (Geneticin®)
   6805..6957    +  CDS            ble (fragment): BLE_KLEPN - Experimental evidence at protein level: Swiss-Prot protein existence level 1. Binding protein with a strong affinity to the bleomycin family of antibiotics. Binds to CL990; an antimitotic-antibiotic compound. From Klebsiella pneumoniae.
   7016..7063    +  polyA_signal   HSV TK poly(A) signal: herpes simplex virus thymidine kinase polyadenylation signal (Cole and Stacy, 1985)
   7154..7170    -  polyA_signal   bGH poly(A) signal (fragment): bovine growth hormone polyadenylation signal
   7392..7980    +  rep_origin     ori: high-copy-number ColE1/pMB1/pBR322/pUC origin of replication
>Addgene plasmid #187362 | EGFP-Myo1b | addgene full sequence | sequence record 368851 | Addgene NGS Result
TAGTTATTAATAGTAATCAATTACGGGGTCATTAGTTCATAGCCCATATATGGAGTTCCGCGTTACATAA
CTTACGGTAAATGGCCCGCCTGGCTGACCGCCCAACGACCCCCGCCCATTGACGTCAATAATGACGTATG
TTCCCATAGTAACGCCAATAGGGACTTTCCATTGACGTCAATGGGTGGAGTATTTACGGTAAACTGCCCA
CTTGGCAGTACATCAAGTGTATCATATGCCAAGTACGCCCCCTATTGACGTCAATGACGGTAAATGGCCC
GCCTGGCATTATGCCCAGTACATGACCTTATGGGACTTTCCTACTTGGCAGTACATCTACGTATTAGTCA
TCGCTATTACCATGGTGATGCGGTTTTGGCAGTACATCAATGGGCGTGGATAGCGGTTTGACTCACGGGG
ATTTCCAAGTCTCCACCCCATTGACGTCAATGGGAGTTTGTTTTGGCACCAAAATCAACGGGACTTTCCA
AAATGTCGTAACAACTCCGCCCCATTGACGCAAATGGGCGGTAGGCGTGTACGGTGGGAGGTCTATATAA
GCAGAGCTGGTTTAGTGAACCGTCAGATCCGCTAGCGCTACCGGTCGCCACCATGGTGAGCAAGGGCGAG
GAGCTGTTCACCGGGGTGGTGCCCATCCTGGTCGAGCTGGACGGCGACGTAAACGGCCACAAGTTCAGCG
TGTCCGGCGAGGGCGAGGGCGATGCCACCTACGGCAAGCTGACCCTGAAGTTCATCTGCACCACCGGCAA
GCTGCCCGTGCCCTGGCCCACCCTCGTGACCACCCTGACCTACGGCGTGCAGTGCTTCAGCCGCTACCCC
GACCACATGAAGCAGCACGACTTCTTCAAGTCCGCCATGCCCGAAGGCTACGTCCAGGAGCGCACCATCT
TCTTCAAGGACGACGGCAACTACAAGACCCGCGCCGAGGTGAAGTTCGAGGGCGACACCCTGGTGAACCG
CATCGAGCTGAAGGGCATCGACTTCAAGGAGGACGGCAACATCCTGGGGCACAAGCTGGAGTACAACTAC
AACAGCCACAACGTCTATATCATGGCCGACAAGCAGAAGAACGGCATCAAGGTGAACTTCAAGATCCGCC
ACAACATCGAGGACGGCAGCGTGCAGCTCGCCGACCACTACCAGCAGAACACCCCCATCGGCGACGGCCC
CGTGCTGCTGCCCGACAACCACTACCTGAGCACCCAGTCCGCCCTGAGCAAAGACCCCAACGAGAAGCGC
GATCACATGGTCCTGCTGGAGTTCGTGACCGCCGCCGGGATCACTCTCGGCATGGACGAGCTGTACAAGT
CCGGACTCAGATCTCGAGCTCAAGCTTCGAATTCGGATCCTAGATATCCACCCATGGCCAAGAAGGAGGT
AAAATCCTCACTTCTGGACAATATGATCGGCGTTGGAGATACGGTTCTCTTGGAGCCTCTCAACGAGGAG
ACGTTCATCGACAACCTGAAGAAGCGCTTCGATCACAATGAGATATATACATACATCGGGAGTGTGGTTA
TATCTGTTAACCCCTACCGGTCCTTGCCCATTTATTCACCAGAGAAAGTGGAAGATTACAGAAATAGAAA
CTTCTATGAACTGAGCCCTCACATCTTTGCTTTGTCGGATGAAGCATACAGATCCCTCCGTGATCAAGAT
AAAGATCAGTGCATTCTCATTACTGGGGAGAGTGGAGCGGGAAAAACAGAGGCCAGCAAGCTTGTGATGT
CCTATGTCGCTGCAGTGTGTGGAAAAGGAGCAGAAGTTAATCAGGTCAAGGAACAGCTTCTCCAGTCCAC
CCCTGTCCTGGAAGCTTTTGGAAATGCCAAGACTGTAAGGAATGACAATTCATCCAGATTCGGCAAATAC
ATGGATATTGAATTTGACTTTAAAGGCGATCCGCTGGGAGGAGTGATAAGTAACTATCTTTTAGAGAAAT
CTCGTGTTGTTAAGCAGCCGAGAGGTGAAAGAAACTTCCACGTGTTCTATCAGCTGCTCTCGGGTGCCTC
TGAGGAACTCCTCCACAAGCTTAAACTGGAGCGGGATTTCAGCAGATACAACTATCTGAGTCTGGACTCT
GCCAAAGTGAATGGTGTGGACGACGCTGCCAATTTCAGAACTGTCAGGAATGCCATGCAGATCGTGGGCT
TTTCGGATCCTGAGGCCGAGTCTGTCCTGGAGGTTGTGGCAGCTGTCTTGAAACTGGGGAACATCGAGTT
CAAGCCTGAATCACGAATGAACGGTTTGGATGAAAGCAAAATCAAAGACAAAAATGAGTTAAAAGAAATT
TGTGAGTTGACCAGCATCGATCAAGTGGTTTTAGAAAGAGCGTTCAGTTTCCGAACGGTTGAGGCGAAGC
AGGAGAAAGTTTCAACCACATTGAATGTGGCTCAGGCTTATTATGCCCGTGATGCCCTGGCTAAAAACCT
CTACAGCCGGTTGTTTTCATGGTTGGTAAATCGAATCAACGAAAGCATTAAGGCACAAACCAAAGTGAGA
AAGAAGGTCATGGGTGTTCTGGACATTTATGGCTTTGAGATATTTGAGGACAACAGCTTCGAGCAGTTCA
TTATTAATTATTGTAATGAAAAGCTTCAACAAATCTTCATTGAACTGACCCTCAAAGAAGAGCAAGAGGA
ATATATTCGTGAGGACATAGAATGGACTCACATTGACTACTTCAACAATGCTATCATTTGCGACCTAATA
GAAAACAACACAAACGGAATCTTGGCCATGCTGGATGAAGAGTGCCTGAGACCCGGCACTGTTACAGATG
AGACCTTCCTGGAAAAGCTGAACCAAGTCTGTGCCACCCACCAGCACTTCGAGAGCAGGATGAGCAAATG
TTCCCGCTTCCTCAATGACACGACCCTGCCTCACAGCTGCTTCAGAATCCAGCATTATGCTGGCAAGGTG
CTATACCAGGTGGAAGGGTTTGTTGACAAGAACAATGACCTTCTGTACCGAGACCTGTCTCAAGCCATGT
GGAAGGCTGGCCATGCCCTCATCAAGTCTCTGTTCCCTGAAGGGAATCCTGCAAAGGTCAACCTGAAAAG
ACCTCCTACTGCAGGGTCCCAGTTCAAGGCGTCGGTGGCCACCCTGATGAAAAACCTGCAGACCAAGAAC
CCGAACTATATCAGGTGCATCAAGCCGAACGATAAAAAGGCCGCTCACATTTTCAGTGAGAGTCTCGTGT
GCCATCAGATCCGGTACCTGGGTCTTCTGGAGAACGTTCGAGTGAGACGGGCAGGCTATGCCTTCAGGCA
GGCCTATGAACCTTGTCTGGAAAGATACAAGATGCTTTGCAAACAAACATGGCCTCACTGGAAGGGACCA
GCAAGGTCTGGTGTGGAAGTTCTGTTTAATGAGCTAGAGATTCCCGTGGAAGAGTACTCCTTCGGTAGAT
CCAAGATATTCATCCGAAACCCAAGGACATTATTCCAATTAGAAGACCTAAGGAAGCAGCGGCTGGAGGA
CCTGGCCACTCTCATTCAGAAGATTTATCGAGGATGGAAATGTCGTACACATTTTCTGCTCATGAAAAGA
AGCCAAGTCGTGATTGCCGCCTGGTACAGGAGATACGCGCAACAAAAGCGATATCAGCAGATAAAGAGTT
CAGCCCTGGTGATTCAGTCTTACATCCGGGGCTGGAAGGCTAGAAAAATCCTGCGGGAGCTGAAGCATCA
GAAACGCTGCAAGGAGGCAGCCACCACCATCGCAGCATACTGGCACGGCACCCAGGCACGAAGGGAATTG
AAACGCTTGAAGGAGGAGGCTAGGCGTAAGCATGCAGTTGCTGTCATTTGGGCTTACTGGCTTGGACTGA
AGGTACGAAGGGAGTACAGGAAATTCTTTAGAGCAAATGCTGGAAAGAAAATCTATGAGTTTACACTTCA
AAGAATTGTGCAAAAATACTTGTTGGAAATGAAAAATAAAATGCCTTCCTTGTCACCAATAGATAAAAAT
TGGCCATCAAGACCTTACCTATTCTTGGATTCGACTCACAAGGAGCTAAAAAGGATCTTCCACTTGTGGA
GGTGTAAAAAATACAGGGATCAATTCACAGACCAGCAGAAACTTATTTATGAAGAGAAGCTGGAGGCCAG
TGAACTCTTCAAAGACAAGAAGGCTTTATATCCTTCTAGTGTTGGTCAGCCATTCCAAGGAGCTTACCTG
GAAATCAACAAGAACCCAAAATATAAGAAACTCAAAGATGCCATTGAAGAGAAGATCATTATTGCTGAGG
TTGTGAACAAAATCAACCGGGCTAATGGGAAGAGTACATCTCGGATTTTCCTCTTAACAAACAATAACCT
TCTCCTTGCTGACCAAAAGTCGGGGCAGATCAAGTCCGAGGTCCCCCTGGTGGATGTGACTAAGGTCTCC
ATGAGTTCACAGAATGATGGTTTCTTTGCAGTACACCTCAAGGAGGGTTCAGAAGCAGCTAGTAAGGGTG
ACTTTCTCTTCAGCAGTGACCACCTGATTGAAATGGCAACCAAGTTGTATCGCACGACTCTTAGCCAAAC
TAAACAGAAGCTCAATATCGAGATTTCCGATGAGTTCCTGGTACAGTTCAGACAGGACAAAGTATGTGTG
AAGTTTATTCAAGGCAACCAGAAAAACGGGAGCGTGCCAACCTGCAAACGAAAGAACAACAGGCTTCTTG
AAGTCGCTGTCCCTTAAGTGAGGATCAAGCTTATCGATACCGTCGACGGTACCGCGGGCCCGGGATCCAC
CGGATCTAGATAACTGATCATAATCAGCCATACCACATTTGTAGAGGTTTTACTTGCTTTAAAAAACCTC
CCACACCTCCCCCTGAACCTGAAACATAAAATGAATGCAATTGTTGTTGTTAACTTGTTTATTGCAGCTT
ATAATGGTTACAAATAAAGCAATAGCATCACAAATTTCACAAATAAAGCATTTTTTTCACTGCATTCTAG
TTGTGGTTTGTCCAAACTCATCAATGTATCTTAACGCGTAAATTGTAAGCGTTAATATTTTGTTAAAATT
CGCGTTAAATTTTTGTTAAATCAGCTCATTTTTTAACCAATAGGCCGAAATCGGCAAAATCCCTTATAAA
TCAAAAGAATAGACCGAGATAGGGT
[37 nt withheld, positions 5136-5172]
AAAGAACGTGGACTCCAACGTCAAAGG
[49 nt withheld, positions 5200-5248]
T
[91 nt withheld, positions 5250-5340]
G
[124 nt withheld, positions 5342-5465]
CAGGTGGCACTTTTCGGGGAAATGTGCGCGGAACCCCTATTTGTTTATTTTTCTAAATACATTCAAATAT
GTATCCGCTCATGAGACAATAACCCTGATAAATGCTTCAATAATATTGAAAAAGGAAGAGTCCTGAGGCG
GAAAGAACCAGCTGTGGAATGTGTGTCAGTTAGGGTGTGGAAAGTCCCCAGGCTCCCCAGCAGGCAGAAG
TATGCAAAGCATGCATCTCAATTAGTCAGCAACCAGGTGTGGAAAGTCCCCAGGCTCCCCAGCAGGCAGA
AGTATGCAAAGCATGCATCTCAATTAGTCAGCAACCATAGTCCCGCCCCTAACTCCGCCCATCCCGCCCC
TAACTCCGCCCAGTTCCGCCCATTCTCCGCCCCATGGCTGACTAATTTTTTTTATTTATGCAGAGGCCGA
GGCCGCCTCGGCCTCTGAGCTATTCCAGAAGTAGTGAGGAGGCTTTTTTGGAGGCCTAGGCTTTTGCAAA
GATCGATCAAGAGACAGGATGAGGATCGTTTCGCATGATTGAACAAGATGGATTGCACGCAGGTTCTCCG
GCCGCTTGGGTGGAGAGGCTATTCGGCTATGACTGGGCACAACAGACAATCGGCTGCTCTGATGCCGCCG
TGTTCCGGCTGTCAGCGCAGGGGCGCCCGGTTCTTTTTGTCAAGACCGACCTGTCCGGTGCCCTGAATGA
ACTGCAAGACGAGGCAGCGCGGCTATCGTGGCTGGCCACGACGGGCGTTCCTTGCGCAGCTGTGCTCGAC
GTTGTCACTGAAGCGGGAAGGGACTGGCTGCTATTGGGCGAAGTGCCGGGGCAGGATCTCCTGTCATCTC
ACCTTGCTCCTGCCGAGAAAGTATCCATCATGGCTGATGCAATGCGGCGGCTGCATACGCTTGATCCGGC
TACCTGCCCATTCGACCACCAAGCGAAACATCGCATCGAGCGAGCACGTACTCGGATGGAAGCCGGTCTT
GTCGATCAGGATGATCTGGACGAAGAGCATCAGGGGCTCGCGCCAGCCGAACTGTTCGCCAGGCTCAAGG
CGAGCATGCCCGACGGCGAGGATCTCGTCGTGACCCATGGCGATGCCTGCTTGCCGAATATCATGGTGGA
AAATGGCCGCTTTTCTGGATTCATCGACTGTGGCCGGCTGGGTGTGGCGGACCGCTATCAGGACATAGCG
TTGGCTACCCGTGATATTGCTGAAGAGCTTGGCGGCGAATGGGCTGACCGCTTCCTCGTGCTTTACGGTA
TCGCCGCTCCCGATTCGCAGCGCATCGCCTTCTATCGCCTTCTTGACGAGTTCTTCTGAGCGGGACTCTG
GGGTTCGAAATGACCGACCAAGCGACGCCCAACCTGCCATCACGAGATTTCGATTCCACCGCCGCCTTCT
ATGAAAGGTTGGGCTTCGGAATCGTTTTCCGGGACGCCGGCTGGATGATCCTCCAGCGCGGGGATCTCAT
GCTGGAGTTCTTCGCCCACCCTAGGGGGAGGCTAACTGAAACACGGAAGGAGACAATACCGGAAGGAACC
CGCGCTATGACGGCAATAAAAAGACAGAATAAAACGCACGGTGTTGGGTCGTTTGTTCATAAACGCGGGG
TTCGGTCCCAGGGCTGGCACTCTGTCGATACCCCACCGAGACCCCATTGGGGCCAATACGCCCGCGTTTC
TTCCTTTTCCCCACCCCACCCCCCAAGTTCGGGTGAAGGCCCAGGGCTCGCAGCCAACGTCGGGGCGGCA
GGCCCTGCCATAGCCTCAGGTTACTCATATATACTTTAGATTGATTTAAAACTTCATTTTTAATTTAAAA
GGATCTAGGTGAAGATCCTTTTTGATAATCTCATGACCAAAATCCCTTAACGTGAGTTTTCGTTCCACTG
AGCGTCAGACCCCGTAGAAAAGATCAAAGGATCTTCTTGAGATCCTTTTTTTCTGCGCGTAATCTGCTGC
TTGCAAACAAAAAAACCACCGCTACCAGCGGTGGTTTGTTTGCCGGATCAAGAGCTACCAACTCTTTTTC
CGAAGGTAACTGGCTTCAGCAGAGCGCAGATACCAAATACTGTTCTTCTAGTGTAGCCGTAGTTAGGCCA
CCACTTCAAGAACTCTGTAGCACCGCCTACATACCTCGCTCTGCTAATCCTGTTACCAGTGGCTGCTGCC
AGTGGCGATAAGTCGTGTCTTACCGGGTTGGACTCAAGACGATAGTTACCGGATAAGGCGCAGCGGTCGG
GCTGAACGGGGGGTTCGTGCACACAGCCCAGCTTGGAGCGAACGACCTACACCGAACTGAGATACCTACA
GCGTGAGCTATGAGAAAGCGCCACGCTTCCCGAAGGGAGAAAGGCGGACAGGTATCCGGTAAGCGGCAGG
GTCGGAACAGGAGAGCGCACGAGGGAGCTTCCAGGGGGAAACGCCTGGTATCTTTATAGTCCTGTCGGGT
TTCGCCACCTCTGACTTGAGCGTCGATTTTTGTGATGCTCGTCAGGGGGGCGGAGCCTATGGAAAAACGC
CAGCAACGCGGCCTTTTTACGGTTCCTGGCCTTTTGCTGGCCTTTTGCTCACATGTTCTTTCCTGCGTTA
TCCCCTGATTCTGTGGATAACCGTATTACCGCCATGCAT
